Addgene plasmid #91649: pPN135
Purpose: Express sgRNA targeting human SATB2
Depositing lab: Lindy Barrett. Depositing organization: Broad Institute. Publication: A Scaled Framework for CRISPR Editing of Human Pluripotent Stem Cells to Study Psychiatric Disease. Hazelbaker DZ, Beccard A, Bara AM, Dabkowski N, Messana A, Mazzucato P, Lam D, Manning D, Eggan K, Barrett LE. Stem Cell Reports. 2017 Oct 10;9(4):1315-1327. doi: 10.1016/j.stemcr.2017.09.006. PubMed 29020615.
Backbone
  Vector backbone: pUC19-U6 promoter
  Vector type: CRISPR
Growth in bacteria
  Bacterial resistance: Ampicillin, 100 μg/mL
  Growth temperature: 37°C
  Growth strain: DH5alpha
  Copy number: High Copy
Gene/Insert
  Gene/Insert name: SATB2 (alt name: NM_001172509.1)
  gRNA/shRNA sequence: AGCGGCAGCCCGGACGTCAA
  Species: H. sapiens (human)
  Insert size (bp): 21
  Entrez Gene: SATB2 (a.k.a. GLSS)
  Promoter: U6
  Cloning method: Restriction Enzyme; 5′ cloning site BbsI (destroyed during cloning); 3′ cloning site BbsI (destroyed during cloning)
  Sequencing primers: 5′ M13F (-21)
Terms and licenses: Academic/Nonprofit Terms; Industry Terms: Not Available to Industry
How to cite: pPN135 was a gift from Lindy Barrett (Addgene plasmid # 91649 ; http://n2t.net/addgene:91649 ; RRID:Addgene_91649)
