[The description below was written by a language model from this plasmid's Addgene catalogue record and pLannotate feature annotations shown in this document.]
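Description:
pPN135 is a small (about 3.0 kb) CRISPR guide RNA expression plasmid built on a pUC19 backbone carrying a human U6 promoter. It is propagated in E. coli as a high-copy plasmid through the ColE1/pUC-type origin of replication and selected with ampicillin via the β-lactamase gene (AmpR) and its native promoter. The remaining annotated elements are pUC19 leftovers with no role in guide expression: the lac promoter, lac operator and CAP binding site, fragments of lacI, lacZα, rop and bom, and a partial multiple cloning site.

The payload is a single sgRNA cassette. The U6 promoter, an RNA polymerase III promoter suited to producing short, uncapped, non-polyadenylated transcripts in mammalian cells, drives a roughly 20-nucleotide spacer targeting human SATB2, fused directly to the Streptococcus pyogenes Cas9 gRNA scaffold. The spacer occupies the short gap between the promoter and scaffold in the feature table. It was inserted through paired BbsI sites, which were destroyed during cloning. This is typical of type IIS oligo-cloning strategies, which leave a seamless junction.

The plasmid carries neither Cas9 nor a mammalian selection marker or reporter, so it must be delivered along with a separate source of SpCas9. The guide then directs cleavage at the SATB2 locus. According to the record, it was produced as part of a scaled framework for CRISPR editing of human pluripotent stem cells to study genes implicated in psychiatric disease, so its expected use is transient co-delivery into such cells to generate SATB2-edited lines.
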