Features (pLannotate 1.2.2; 13 found; start..end, strand, type, name):
      1..241     +  promoter       U6 promoter: RNA polymerase III promoter for human U6 snRNA
    271..346     +  misc_RNA       gRNA scaffold: guide RNA scaffold for the Streptococcus pyogenes CRISPR/Cas9 system
    395..411     -  protein_bind   lac operator: The lac repressor binds to the lac operator to inhibit transcription in E. coli. This inhibition can be relieved by adding lactose or isopropyl-β-D-thiogalactopyranoside (IPTG). lac repressor encoded by lacI
    419..449     -  promoter       lac promoter: promoter for the E. coli lac operon
    464..485     -  protein_bind   CAP binding site: CAP binding activates transcription in the presence of cAMP. E. coli catabolite activator protein
    498..590     -  CDS            lacI (fragment): lac repressor; lacI; The lac repressor binds to the lac operator to inhibit transcription in E. coli. This inhibition can be relieved by adding lactose or isopropyl-β-D-thiogalactopyranoside (IPTG).
    773..1361    -  rep_origin     ori: high-copy-number ColE1/pMB1/pBR322/pUC origin of replication
   1532..2392    -  CDS            AmpR: β-lactamase; bla; confers resistance to ampicillin, carbenicillin, and related antibiotics
   2393..2497    -  promoter       AmpR promoter: bla
   2592..2627    +  CDS            rop (fragment): Rop protein, which maintains plasmids at low copy number; rop
   2729..2828    +  misc_feature   bom (fragment): basis of mobility region from pBR322
   2834..2991    -  CDS            lacZα (fragment): LacZα fragment of β-galactosidase; lacZ fragment
   2988..3014    +  misc_feature   MCS (fragment): pUC18/19 multiple cloning site
>Addgene plasmid #91649 | pPN135 | addgene full sequence | sequence record 190834 | Addgene NGS Result
GAGGGCCTATTTCCCATGATTCCTTCATATTTGCATATACGATACAAGGCTGTTAGAGAGATAATTGGAA
TTAATTTGACTGTAAACACAAAGATATTAGTACAAAATACGTGACGTAGAAAGTAATAATTTCTTGGGTA
GTTTGCAGTTTTAAAATTATGTTTTAAAATGGACTATCATATGCTTACCGTAACTTGAAAGTATTTCGAT
TTCTTGGCTTTATATATCTTGTGGAAAGGACGAAACACCGAGCGGCAGCCCGGACGTCAAGTTTTAGAGC
TAGAAATAGCAAGTTAAAATAAGGCTAGTCCGTTATCAACTTGAAAAAGTGGCACCGAGTCGGTGCTTTT
TTAAGCTTGGCGTAATCATGGTCATAGCTGTTTCCTGTGTGAAATTGTTATCCGCTCACAATTCCACACA
ACATACGAGCCGGAAGCATAAAGTGTAAAGCCTGGGGTGCCTAATGAGTGAGCTAACTCACATTAATTGC
GTTGCGCTCACTGCCCGCTTTCCAGTCGGGAAACCTGTCGTGCCAGCTGCATTAATGAATCGGCCAACGC
GCGGGGAGAGGCGGTTTGCGTATTGGGCGCTCTTCCGCTTCCTCGCTCACTGACTCGCTGCGCTCGGTCG
TTCGGCTGCGGCGAGCGGTATCAGCTCACTCAAAGGCGGTAATACGGTTATCCACAGAATCAGGGGATAA
CGCAGGAAAGAACATGTGAGCAAAAGGCCAGCAAAAGGCCAGGAACCGTAAAAAGGCCGCGTTGCTGGCG
TTTTTCCATAGGCTCCGCCCCCCTGACGAGCATCACAAAAATCGACGCTCAAGTCAGAGGTGGCGAAACC
CGACAGGACTATAAAGATACCAGGCGTTTCCCCCTGGAAGCTCCCTCGTGCGCTCTCCTGTTCCGACCCT
GCCGCTTACCGGATACCTGTCCGCCTTTCTCCCTTCGGGAAGCGTGGCGCTTTCTCATAGCTCACGCTGT
AGGTATCTCAGTTCGGTGTAGGTCGTTCGCTCCAAGCTGGGCTGTGTGCACGAACCCCCCGTTCAGCCCG
ACCGCTGCGCCTTATCCGGTAACTATCGTCTTGAGTCCAACCCGGTAAGACACGACTTATCGCCACTGGC
AGCAGCCACTGGTAACAGGATTAGCAGAGCGAGGTATGTAGGCGGTGCTACAGAGTTCTTGAAGTGGTGG
CCTAACTACGGCTACACTAGAAGAACAGTATTTGGTATCTGCGCTCTGCTGAAGCCAGTTACCTTCGGAA
AAAGAGTTGGTAGCTCTTGATCCGGCAAACAAACCACCGCTGGTAGCGGTGGTTTTTTTGTTTGCAAGCA
GCAGATTACGCGCAGAAAAAAAGGATCTCAAGAAGATCCTTTGATCTTTTCTACGGGGTCTGACGCTCAG
TGGAACGAAAACTCACGTTAAGGGATTTTGGTCATGAGATTATCAAAAAGGATCTTCACCTAGATCCTTT
TAAATTAAAAATGAAGTTTTAAATCAATCTAAAGTATATATGAGTAAACTTGGTCTGACAGTTACCAATG
CTTAATCAGTGAGGCACCTATCTCAGCGATCTGTCTATTTCGTTCATCCATAGTTGCCTGACTCCCCGTC
GTGTAGATAACTACGATACGGGAGGGCTTACCATCTGGCCCCAGTGCTGCAATGATACCGCGAGACCCAC
GCTCACCGGCTCCAGATTTATCAGCAATAAACCAGCCAGCCGGAAGGGCCGAGCGCAGAAGTGGTCCTGC
AACTTTATCCGCCTCCATCCAGTCTATTAATTGTTGCCGGGAAGCTAGAGTAAGTAGTTCGCCAGTTAAT
AGTTTGCGCAACGTTGTTGCCATTGCTACAGGCATCGTGGTGTCACGCTCGTCGTTTGGTATGGCTTCAT
TCAGCTCCGGTTCCCAACGATCAAGGCGAGTTACATGATCCCCCATGTTGTGCAAAAAAGCGGTTAGCTC
CTTCGGTCCTCCGATCGTTGTCAGAAGTAAGTTGGCCGCAGTGTTATCACTCATGGTTATGGCAGCACTG
CATAATTCTCTTACTGTCATGCCATCCGTAAGATGCTTTTCTGTGACTGGTGAGTACTCAACCAAGTCAT
TCTGAGAATAGTGTATGCGGCGACCGAGTTGCTCTTGCCCGGCGTCAATACGGGATAATACCGCGCCACA
TAGCAGAACTTTAAAAGTGCTCATCATTGGAAAACGTTCTTCGGGGCGAAAACTCTCAAGGATCTTACCG
CTGTTGAGATCCAGTTCGATGTAACCCACTCGTGCACCCAACTGATCTTCAGCATCTTTTACTTTCACCA
GCGTTTCTGGGTGAGCAAAAACAGGAAGGCAAAATGCCGCAAAAAAGGGAATAAGGGCGACACGGAAATG
TTGAATACTCATACTCTTCCTTTTTCAATATTATTGAAGCATTTATCAGGGTTATTGTCTCATGAGCGGA
TACATATTTGAATGTATTTAGAAAAATAAACAAATAGGGGTTCCGCGCACATTTCCCCGAAAAGTGCCAC
CTGACGTCTAAGAAACCATTATTATCATGACATTAACCTATAAAAATAGGCGTATCACGAGGCCCTTTCG
TCTCGCGCGTTTCGGTGATGACGGTGAAAACCTCTGACACATGCAGCTCCCGGAGACGGTCACAGCTTGT
CTGTAAGCGGATGCCGGGAGCAGACAAGCCCGTCAGGGCGCGTCAGCGGGTGTTGGCGGGTGTCGGGGCT
GGCTTAACTATGCGGCATCAGAGCAGATTGTACTGAGAGTGCACCATATGCGGTGTGAAATACCGCACAG
ATGCGTAAGGAGAAAATACCGCATCAGGCGCCATTCGCCATTCAGGCTGCGCAACTGTTGGGAAGGGCGA
TCGGTGCGGGCCTCTTCGCTATTACGCCAGCTGGCGAAAGGGGGATGTGCTGCAAGGCGATTAAGTTGGG
TAACGCCAGGGTTTTCCCAGTCACGACGTTGTAAAACGACGGCCAGTGAATTCGAGCTCGGTACCCGGGG
ATCCGTTAATTAA
